Addgene plasmid #119798: KFP08
Purpose: SigF2 epitope tagged construct for integration at neutral site 2.2
Depositing lab: Erin O'Shea. Depositing organization: Harvard University. Publication: An RpaA-Dependent Sigma Factor Cascade Sets the Timing of Circadian Transcriptional Rhythms in Synechococcus elongatus. Fleming KE, O'Shea EK. Cell Rep. 2018 Dec 11;25(11):2937-2945.e3. doi: 10.1016/j.celrep.2018.11.049. PubMed 30540929.
Backbone
  Vector backbone: Vector for targeting integration at neutral site 2.2 in ATCC PCC7942 genome
  Vector type: Bacterial Expression
Growth in bacteria
  Bacterial resistance: Ampicillin, 100 μg/mL
  Growth temperature: 37°C
  Growth strain: DH5alpha
  Copy number: Unknown
Gene/Insert
  Gene/Insert name: Synpcc7942_1784
Terms and licenses: Academic/Nonprofit Terms; Industry Terms: Not Available to Industry
How to cite: KFP08 was a gift from Erin O'Shea (Addgene plasmid # 119798 ; http://n2t.net/addgene:119798 ; RRID:Addgene_119798)
