[The description below was written by a language model from this plasmid's Addgene catalogue record and pLannotate feature annotations shown in this document.]
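Description:
KFP08 is a 9.7 kb integration plasmid for the cyanobacterium Synechococcus elongatus PCC 7942, built to place an epitope-tagged copy of the sigma factor gene SigF2 (locus Synpcc7942_1784) at the chromosomal neutral site 2.2. The backbone appears to be pBR322-derived: it carries a ColE1/pMB1-type origin together with rop and the bom mobility region, an ampicillin resistance gene (bla) with its promoter for selection in E. coli, and a tetracycline resistance gene split into two fragments, consistent with the integration cassette having been inserted into it.

Between the two TcR fragments lie two segments annotated by homology as glgX fragments. Their position suggests they are the cyanobacterial homology arms that direct double recombination into neutral site 2.2, although the record does not label them as such. Within these arms the annotation detects a fragment of the neighbouring S. elongatus gene Synpcc7942_1783, followed by an unannotated stretch that presumably holds the SigF2 coding region, and then a FLAG epitope match where its 3' end would be expected. The promoter driving the tagged gene is not stated; the presence of adjacent native sequence hints at native upstream context, but this cannot be confirmed from the table. The cassette also contains rrnB T1 and T2 terminators and a gentamicin acetyltransferase gene (aacC1) under the class 1 integron Pc promoter, which would serve to select cyanobacterial integrants. The cobL and archaeal rRNA hits are probably weak homology matches rather than designed parts.

The tagged protein allows antibody-based detection or immunoprecipitation of SigF2, in keeping with the associated study of an RpaA-dependent sigma factor cascade that times circadian transcription.
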