Features (pLannotate 1.2.2; 19 found; start..end, strand, type, name):
    571..675     -  promoter       AmpR promoter: bla
    788..816     +  promoter       tet promoter: E. coli promoter for tetracycline efflux protein gene
    864..1158    +  CDS            TcR (fragment): tetracycline efflux protein; tet; confers resistance to tetracycline
   1545..2225    -  CDS            glgX (fragment): GLGX_MYCTU - Also known as treX. Experimental evidence at protein level: Swiss-Prot protein existence level 1. From Mycobacterium tuberculosis (strain ATCC 25618 / H37Rv).
   2261..2506    +  CDS            Y1783_SYNE7 (fragment): Protein inferred from homology: Swiss-Prot protein existence level 3. From Synechococcus elongatus (strain PCC 7942 / FACHB-805) (Anacystis nidulans R2).
   3693..3713    +  CDS            FLAG (fragment): FLAG® epitope tag, followed by an enterokinase cleavage site
   3780..4151    -  CDS            cobL (fragment): COBL_SINSX - Experimental evidence at protein level: Swiss-Prot protein existence level 1. Catalyzes the methylation of both C-5 and C-15 in precorrin- 6Y to form precorrin-8X. From Sinorhizobium sp.
   4182..4209    -  terminator     rrnB T2 terminator: transcription terminator T2 from the E. coli rrnB gene
   4301..4387    -  terminator     rrnB T1 terminator: Escherichia coli rrnB; transcription terminator T1 from the E. coli rrnB gene
   4477..4707    -  ncRNA          SSU rRNA archaea: Accession: RF01959 - Archaeal small subunit ribosomal RNA
   4761..4789    +  promoter       Pc promoter: intI1 (promoter lies within the coding sequence); class 1 integron promoter
   4978..5511    +  CDS            GmR: gentamycin acetyltransferase; aacC1; confers resistance to gentamycin
   5608..6537    -  CDS            glgX (fragment): GLGX_ECOLI - Also known as glyX. Experimental evidence at protein level: Swiss-Prot protein existence level 1. Removes maltotriose and maltotetraose chains that are attached by 1,6-alpha-linkage to the limit dextrin main chain, generating a debranched limit dextrin. Shows only very little activity with native glycogen. From Escherichia coli (strain K12).
   6538..7439    +  CDS            TcR (fragment): tetracycline efflux protein; tet; confers resistance to tetracycline
   7681..8061    -  CDS            YPB1_ECOLX: Protein predicted: Swiss-Prot protein existence level 4. From Escherichia coli.
   8078..8269    +  CDS            rop: Rop protein, which maintains plasmids at low copy number; rop
   8371..8511    +  misc_feature   bom: basis of mobility region from pBR322
   8697..9285    -  rep_origin     ori: high-copy-number ColE1/pMB1/pBR322/pUC origin of replication
   9456..570     -  CDS            AmpR (across the origin): β-lactamase; bla; confers resistance to ampicillin, carbenicillin, and related antibiotics
>Addgene plasmid #119798 | KFP08 | addgene full sequence | sequence record 232099 | Addgene NGS Result
TTTGCGCAACGTTGTTGCCATTGCTGCAGGCATCGTGGTGTCACGCTCGTCGTTTGGTATGGCTTCATTC
AGCTCCGGTTCCCAACGATCAAGGCGAGTTACATGATCCCCCATGTTGTGCAAAAAAGCGGTTAGCTCCT
TCGGTCCTCCGATCGTTGTCAGAAGTAAGTTGGCCGCAGTGTTATCACTCATGGTTATGGCAGCACTGCA
TAATTCTCTTACTGTCATGCCATCCGTAAGATGCTTTTCTGTGACTGGTGAGTACTCAACCAAGTCATTC
TGAGAATAGTGTATGCGGCGACCGAGTTGCTCTTGCCCGGCGTCAACACGGGATAATACCGCGCCACATA
GCAGAACTTTAAAAGTGCTCATCATTGGAAAACGTTCTTCGGGGCGAAAACTCTCAAGGATCTTACCGCT
GTTGAGATCCAGTTCGATGTAACCCACTCGTGCACCCAACTGATCTTCAGCATCTTTTACTTTCACCAGC
GTTTCTGGGTGAGCAAAAACAGGAAGGCAAAATGCCGCAAAAAAGGGAATAAGGGCGACACGGAAATGTT
GAATACTCATACTCTTCCTTTTTCAATATTATTGAAGCATTTATCAGGGTTATTGTCTCATGAGCGGATA
CATATTTGAATGTATTTAGAAAAATAAACAAATAGGGGTTCCGCGCACATTTCCCCGAAAAGTGCCACCT
GACGTCTAAGAAACCATTATTATCATGACATTAACCTATAAAAATAGGCGTATCACGAGGCCCTTTCGTC
TTCAAGAATTCTCATGTTTGACAGCTTATCATCGATAAGCTTTAATGCGGTAGTTTATCACAGTTAAATT
GCTAACGCAGTCAGGCACCGTGTATGAAATCTAACAATGCGCTCATCGTCATCCTCGGCACCGTCACCCT
GGATGCTGTAGGCATAGGCTTGGTTATGCCGGTACTGCCGGGCCTCTTGCGGGATATCGTCCATTCCGAC
AGCATCGCCAGTCACTATGGCGTGCTGCTAGCGCTATATGCGTTGATGCAATTTCTATGCGCACCCGTTC
TCGGAGCACTGTCCGACCGCTTTGGCCGCCGCCCAGTCCTGCTCGCTTCGCTACTTGGAGCCACTATCGA
CTACGCGATCATGGCGACCACACCCGTCCTGTGGATCCCAGGCTCAGTGTGGTTCGCATCTTTTGATGAT
CACCACTGGACGCAACACAGTAGGGCAATTCAAGAGCATCCAAAGCCTCTTCAACCCCAGGAACGGCTTG
TAGATGCGTTTCTAACGCGATACGGGTACGGCGTTGATAGTGCTGAACAAAGTCAGGGGGTGGAGGATTG
CCTAACCGTCGCTCAATTAGTTTGAGACAGTCAGCCATGGAATGACCCACAAACTGCTCAAACATGTCAT
CCAAAGTCACCAACAGACCCAGTTCATTGAGCATGTCTGCAAAGACGCGATTAGTGATGCGTTCGCTATC
AACAAGCACACCATCACAGTCGAAAATCACCAGCTGAAACGGTGAAGTTTGCATTGTTTTTAAGCACGAG
CCATCAACAGTAAGAGCGATCGCGCTGGGACGATGTAATCGCGCCGTAGGCAGGGTTTTGCCTCATCCGG
CAGATGACAAGCTTCAAGATTCGGCAGTGAAGTATCGAGCAAGCGATACCAAACGCGGCCGCGAGGAGGC
CTCGGCAACTGGAAGCGCAGGTCTTCCCAGTAAGCATTAAAGGCTAGGTAAAGCCATTCCTGCTGGCGAG
GATGGCAGAGACTGACGGCCAGACTGTGGGACCACAGCGCCCAATCGGGTTGTTTGAGTTTGACGCCATG
CCAGATGGCATAGGGACGACGCGGATGGGGTTCGTTCTGCAGCAGTTCGTTCTGTTGGAACATCACCAGC
GACTGGGAAAGTTCAATCAGGCGGCGACTGAACACCAAGAAATCGGCATGGCGATCGCACAGCGACCAAT
CAAACCAGCTGATCTCATTGTCTTGGCAGTAGGCGTTATTGTTACCCTGCTGACTGCGTTTGACCTCATC
GCCCATCGTCAGCATCGGTGTGCCCTGGGCGAGGAATAACGTGGCGAGCAAATTGCGCTGCTGCCGTTCC
CGTAAGCTCAGAATCGTGGGGTCATCGGTCTCTCCTTCAATGCCGTAGTTCCAGCTGTAGTTGTCATTGG
TCCCGTCCCGATTGTTCTCTCCATTGGCAAAGTTGTGCTTCTGGCTATAGCTGACTCGTCACGGGTAACC
GATATCGTCGACAGGCCTGCAACTTGCTGGTTATTCCCATTGACCAAGCGCTGCTCTACGTTGAGCCACT
CTACTTAGAAGCCTCGCGCAATAGCTTGCCAGCGCTCACCCGCGTCATTACGGCCTACCAAGATCGCATT
GTGATGACTCCCAGCCTCCTCGAAAGCCTGCAAAAACTGTTTCCAGACTCAACACCCGCCCTGACGCCGC
TTGAACAACCGGTGTTGACGACCGAGCAGTCCGCTGTCCTCAACCCTGACCAGCCCTAGAAACCCATCGT
TTTCCAGATTGGCGTTGCCAATGGGCGGGCTGAACTAGCAGAACTCAATGGTCAGCGGATCAGGTGATTG
ATCAAGGGGCGTTGACCTTGGTCATGCTCAAAGTGCCGCAACATTTCTTCATTGTTGCGAGAGCATGTTC
TGATTAACCGAAGATCGCGATAACGGCCCAAAATTTCAGCTTTAGCAACGCTTTTGAGTCACGAATATCG
AGGGAGTATCAAGGATTATTGCAGTTCATAGCACTCCTCTAGTCCCCTTCGTACGGTGGGAAAAGAGAGC
GACAGCAAACTCCCTGTTTAGGATGCCCAAGTTCTCTTTGCCTCACACAGTCCTCGGAGGCCTGATAGTG
GTGAACCAAGCAGCGTTACGAACCCGAGGGATGGAATTGCTGGTCGCCTACGCTGAGACTCCCAGCATTG
CCCTCCGCAACCAGATTGTTCAGCTCAATCTAGGGCTGGTCCGCAAAATTGCCCACCGATTAAGCCGGCA
ATGCTCTGAACCCTATGAAGATCTGGAACAGATTGGTTTCATGGGATTAATTCGAGCGATCGAGCGATTT
CAGCCTCATCAAGGGTGTGCATTTAGTTCCTTTGCAGTGCCCTATATACGCGGCGAAATTCTTCATTTTT
TACGCGACAGTTGTCATAGCATTCGGATTCCGCGCCGCTGGCAAGAACTGCAGCGTCAAGGACAGCAATT
GCGGGAGGTCTTGCGCCATGAATGGGGACGAGCCCCAACGGAACAAGAGCTGGCTTTTGCTCTCAATCTG
TCAATGACGGAATGGCAAGAAATTCACCTCGCTCGCCGTAATCGGATGCCGATGAGTCTGGATGCCACGC
TCAGTCAAGCCGGTGATTCTTCCGTCACCTTGGTGGAAACCCTGCCCGATACCAGCCAGCAGTGGCAGCA
GGCCGCCCTTGAAGAGCGTCAACAGCTGGTGGAAGCGATCGGCCAACTGGAAGAAAAAGCCAGAACAGCG
ATCGAATCTGTTTACCTGCGCGGGCTAACCCGCAAAGAAGCGGCCCAGCAATTTGGTATCAGTCCGATGA
CGATTACCCGCCGGATCAATCGCGGGGTTCAAAAAATCGCCGAGCACCTCGACCGCATGGCAAACGAGCC
CTTAGCCGACTACAAGGACCACGACGGTGACTACAAGGACCACGACATCGACTACAAGGACGACGACGAC
AAGTGAGTCGCTTCCCTGTCCAGTCCTCCTGTCTGTCTTAAGCAGCTTAGGCGCGATCGCCTAGGCTGTT
TTTTTGACCGTCCATTGCGTGATCGGTGCCAGCGATTTCCAGCCGAGAAAGCGGCCGATCGGTTCCGCTC
GCTGCACCGCCACACGGATTAAATCTCCCCCCCAGCGCTGCTGTCCAGCCAAAACGACTTGCTCGCTTTC
GAGGGTAACGGCGTTAACAACTAGCCGCCCACCCATCGGCAGCGCTTGCCAGCATTGATCGAGCACACCT
GGAGCAGTGACACCGCCACCGATGAAGATGGCATCCGGTTGGGGCAAGCCACTCAGCGTAGCCGGTGCTG
AACCGGCAACCACTTGCAGGTTCGGAACCCCGAGGGCGATCGCATTCTGTGTAATGATTACCCGGGCTCG
AGCTAGCAAGCTTGGCCGGATCCGGCCGGATCCGGAGTTTGTAGAAACGCAAAAAGGCCATCCGTCAGGA
TGGCCTTCTGCTTAATTTGATGCCTGGCAGTTTATGGCGGGCGTCCTGCCCGCCACCCTCCGGGCCGTTG
CTTCGCAACGTTCAAATCCGCTCCCGGCGGATTTGTCCTACTCAGGAGAGCGTTCACCGACAAACAACAG
ATAAAACGAAAGGCCCAGTCTTTCGACTGAGCCTTTCGTTTTATTTGATGCCTGGCAGTTCCCTACTCTC
GCATGGGGAGACCCCACACTACCATCGGCGCTACGGCGTTTCACTTCTGAGTTCGGCATGGGGTCAGGTG
GGACCACCGCGCTACTGCCGCCAGGCAAATTCTGTTTTATCAGCCGTTACCCCACCTACTAGCTAATCCC
ATCTGGGCACATCCGATGGCAAGAGGCCCGAAGGTCCCCCTCTTTGGTCTTGCGACGTTATGCGGTATTA
GCTACCGTTTCCAGTAGTTATCCCCCTCCATCAGGCAGTTTCCCAGACATTACTCACCCGTCCGCCACTC
GTCAGCAAAGAAGCAAGCTTAGATCCACTAGTGACGCACACCGTGGAAACGGATGAAGGCACGAACCCAG
TTGACATAAGCCTGTTCGGTTCGTAAACTGTAATGCAAGTAGCGTATGCGCTCACGCAACTGGTCCAGAA
CCTTGACCGAACGCAGCGGTGGTAACGGCGCAGTGGCGGTTTTCATGGCTTGTTATGACTGTTTTTTTGT
ACAGTCTATGCCTCGGGCATCCAAGCAGCAAGCGCGTTACGCCGTGGGTCGATGTTTGATGTTATGGAGC
AGCAACGATGTTACGCAGCAGCAACGATGTTACGCAGCAGGGCAGTCGCCCTAAAACAAAGTTAGGTGGC
TCAAGTATGGGCATCATTCGCACATGTAGGCTCGGCCCTGACCAAGTCAAATCCATGCGGGCTGCTCTTG
ATCTTTTCGGTCGTGAGTTCGGAGACGTAGCCACCTACTCCCAACATCAGCCGGACTCCGATTACCTCGG
GAACTTGCTCCGTAGTAAGACATTCATCGCGCTTGCTGCCTTCGACCAAGAAGCGGTTGTTGGCGCTCTC
GCGGCTTACGTTCTGCCCAAGTTTGAGCAGCCGCGTAGTGAGATCTATATCTATGATCTCGCAGTCTCCG
GCGAGCACCGGAGGCAGGGCATTGCCACCGCGCTCATCAATCTCCTCAAGCATGAGGCCAACGCGCTTGG
TGCTTATGTGATCTACGTGCAAGCAGATTACGGTGACGATCCCGCAGTGGCTCTCTATACAAAGTTGGGC
ATACGGGAAGAAGTGATGCACTTTGATATCGACCCAAGTACCGCCACCTAACAATTCGTTCAAGCCGAGA
TCGGCTTCCCGGCCGCGGAGTTGTTCGGTAAATTGTCACAACGCCGCACTAGTGGATCTGGTAACCCCAG
CGCGGAGATCTCGCAGCGTAAAGCCGTCATGGCAGGTGATGAAGTTAATGGTGCGTCCGGCATACCATTG
GTCTGTGCTGTAGACATCGGGGCTACCCAGCAGGCGTTGACTGAGGGCGTAAGTACAGCCCTGATCTCCA
CGCCAAAAACGCCGAATATCGTCCCGGAAGGGACCGTTCCAAGTCCCAAAGCGATCGCCAATAAAGGTAC
CAACCTGATATAAGCCGGCTGCGTCCCAAGCTTCAGCAATGAGCTTCGTACCGGCCAAAACCGGATCGGA
ATCAATCGCCCAAAGCAAGGGCGGATCCGATAGGGGGTTGCCATTGGCATCACGACTCAGCACCGACGCA
AGGTCAAAGCGGAAGCCATCGACGTGCATTTCCGAGACCCAATAACGCAGGCAATCGAGAATCAGCGATC
GCACGATCGAATTGTTAGCTTTGACGGTGTTGCCGCAGCCGGTGTAGTTGCGATAGCCCGCCTGTTCATC
CAGCAGATAGTAGGTTGAATTCGCTAGACCTTTGAAAGACAGCGTTGGACCGTCTTCATTCCCTTCAGCA
GTGTGGTTGAACACCACGTCGAGAATCACCTCAATCCCTGCTTGGTGGAGCGCCTTGACGAGGTCGCGGA
ACTCATCAACTGGACCAAGTGGATCATGGCGAGAGCTGTAGGCTGCGTGGGGCGCAAAAAAAGCCATGGT
GCTGTAGCCCCAGTAGTTCTCGCGTCCTAAGGGGGCATCTTGGCGATCGAACTGGTGCACCGGCAGCAAC
TCAACGGCCGTGACGCCGAGGGATTGCAGGTAGGGAATTTTTTCGATTAGACCAGCGTAGGTGCCACGTT
TTTCAGGGGCGACGCCGGAATTGGGATGCTTGGTGAAGCCGCCAACATGCAGCTCATAGATTACTGTGCG
AGCGTAGGGTGTGCGTGGATGGCGATCGGATCCTCTACGCCGGACGCATCGTGGCCGGCATCACCGGCGC
CACAGGTGCGGTTGCTGGCGCCTATATCGCCGACATCACCGATGGGGAAGATCGGGCTCGCCACTTCGGG
CTCATGAGCGCTTGTTTCGGCGTGGGTATGGTGGCAGGCCCCGTGGCCGGGGGACTGTTGGGCGCCATCT
CCTTGCATGCACCATTCCTTGCGGCGGCGGTGCTCAACGGCCTCAACCTACTACTGGGCTGCTTCCTAAT
GCAGGAGTCGCATAAGGGAGAGCGTCGACCGATGCCCTTGAGAGCCTTCAACCCAGTCAGCTCCTTCCGG
TGGGCGCGGGGCATGACTATCGTCGCCGCACTTATGACTGTCTTCTTTATCATGCAACTCGTAGGACAGG
TGCCGGCAGCGCTCTGGGTCATTTTCGGCGAGGACCGCTTTCGCTGGAGCGCGACGATGATCGGCCTGTC
GCTTGCGGTATTCGGAATCTTGCACGCCCTCGCTCAAGCCTTCGTCACTGGTCCCGCCACCAAACGTTTC
GGCGAGAAGCAGGCCATTATCGCCGGCATGGCGGCCGACGCGCTGGGCTACGTCTTGCTGGCGTTCGCGA
CGCGAGGCTGGATGGCCTTCCCCATTATGATTCTTCTCGCTTCCGGCGGCATCGGGATGCCCGCGTTGCA
GGCCATGCTGTCCAGGCAGGTAGATGACGACCATCAGGGACAGCTTCAAGGATCGCTCGCGGCTCTTACC
AGCCTAACTTCGATCATTGGACCGCTGATCGTCACGGCGATTTATGCCGCCTCGGCGAGCACATGGAACG
GGTTGGCATGGATTGTAGGCGCCGCCCTATACCTTGTCTGCCTCCCCGCGTTGCGTCGCGGTGCATGGAG
CCGGGCCACCTCGACCTGAATGGAAGCCGGCGGCACCTCGCTAACGGATTCACCACTCCAAGAATTGGAG
CCAATCAATTCTTGCGGAGAACTGTGAATGCGCAAACCAACCCTTGGCAGAACATATCCATCGCGTCCGC
CATCTCCAGCAGCCGCACGCGGCGCATCTCGGGCAGCGTTGGGTCCTGGCCACGGGTGCGCATGATCGTG
CTCCTGTCGTTGAGGACCCGGCTAGGCTGGCGGGGTTGCCTTACTGGTTAGCAGAATGAATCACCGATAC
GCGAGCGAACGTGAAGCGACTGCTGCTGCAAAACGTCTGCGACCTGAGCAACAACATGAATGGTCTTCGG
TTTCCGTGTTTCGTAAAGTCTGGAAACGCGGAAGTCAGCGCCCTGCACCATTATGTTCCGGATCTGCATC
GCAGGATGCTGCTGGCTACCCTGTGGAACACCTACATCTGTATTAACGAAGCGCTGGCATTGACCCTGAG
TGATTTTTCTCTGGTCCCGCCGCATCCATACCGCCAGTTGTTTACCCTCACAACGTTCCAGTAACCGGGC
ATGTTCATCATCAGTAACCCGTATCGTGAGCATCCTCTCTCGTTTCATCGGTATCATTACCCCCATGAAC
AGAAATCCCCCTTACACGGAGGCATCAGTGACCAAACAGGAAAAAACCGCCCTTAACATGGCCCGCTTTA
TCAGAAGCCAGACATTAACGCTTCTGGAGAAACTCAACGAGCTGGACGCGGATGAACAGGCAGACATCTG
TGAATCGCTTCACGACCACGCTGATGAGCTTTACCGCAGCTGCCTCGCGCGTTTCGGTGATGACGGTGAA
AACCTCTGACACATGCAGCTCCCGGAGACGGTCACAGCTTGTCTGTAAGCGGATGCCGGGAGCAGACAAG
CCCGTCAGGGCGCGTCAGCGGGTGTTGGCGGGTGTCGGGGCGCAGCCATGACCCAGTCACGTAGCGATAG
CGGAGTGTATACTGGCTTAACTATGCGGCATCAGAGCAGATTGTACTGAGAGTGCACCATATGCGGTGTG
AAATACCGCACAGATGCGTAAGGAGAAAATACCGCATCAGGCGCTCTTCCGCTTCCTCGCTCACTGACTC
GCTGCGCTCGGTCGTTCGGCTGCGGCGAGCGGTATCAGCTCACTCAAAGGCGGTAATACGGTTATCCACA
GAATCAGGGGATAACGCAGGAAAGAACATGTGAGCAAAAGGCCAGCAAAAGGCCAGGAACCGTAAAAAGG
CCGCGTTGCTGGCGTTTTTCCATAGGCTCCGCCCCCCTGACGAGCATCACAAAAATCGACGCTCAAGTCA
GAGGTGGCGAAACCCGACAGGACTATAAAGATACCAGGCGTTTCCCCCTGGAAGCTCCCTCGTGCGCTCT
CCTGTTCCGACCCTGCCGCTTACCGGATACCTGTCCGCCTTTCTCCCTTCGGGAAGCGTGGCGCTTTCTC
ATAGCTCACGCTGTAGGTATCTCAGTTCGGTGTAGGTCGTTCGCTCCAAGCTGGGCTGTGTGCACGAACC
CCCCGTTCAGCCCGACCGCTGCGCCTTATCCGGTAACTATCGTCTTGAGTCCAACCCGGTAAGACACGAC
TTATCGCCACTGGCAGCAGCCACTGGTAACAGGATTAGCAGAGCGAGGTATGTAGGCGGTGCTACAGAGT
TCTTGAAGTGGTGGCCTAACTACGGCTACACTAGAAGGACAGTATTTGGTATCTGCGCTCTGCTGAAGCC
AGTTACCTTCGGAAAAAGAGTTGGTAGCTCTTGATCCGGCAAACAAACCACCGCTGGTAGCGGTGGTTTT
TTTGTTTGCAAGCAGCAGATTACGCGCAGAAAAAAAGGATCTCAAGAAGATCCTTTGATCTTTTCTACGG
GGTCTGACGCTCAGTGGAACGAAAACTCACGTTAAGGGATTTTGGTCATGAGATTATCAAAAAGGATCTT
CACCTAGATCCTTTTAAATTAAAAATGAAGTTTTAAATCAATCTAAAGTATATATGAGTAAACTTGGTCT
GACAGTTACCAATGCTTAATCAGTGAGGCACCTATCTCAGCGATCTGTCTATTTCGTTCATCCATAGTTG
CCTGACTCCCCGTCGTGTAGATAACTACGATACGGGAGGGCTTACCATCTGGCCCCAGTGCTGCAATGAT
ACCGCGAGACCCACGCTCACCGGCTCCAGATTTATCAGCAATAAACCAGCCAGCCGGAAGGGCCGAGCGC
AGAAGTGGTCCTGCAACTTTATCCGCCTCCATCCAGTCTATTAATTGTTGCCGGGAAGCTAGAGTAAGTA
GTTCGCCAGTTAATAG
