>Addgene plasmid #119798 | KFP08 | depositor partial sequence | sequence record 226857 | ATCC PCC7942 1851929 to 1852528 bps (contains promoter)
TGCTGGTTATTCCCATTGACCAAGCGCTGCTCTACGTTGAGCCACTCTACTTAGAAGCCTCGCGCAATAG
CTTGCCAGCGCTCACCCGCGTCATTACGGCCTACCAAGATCGCATTGTGATGACTCCCAGCCTCCTCGAA
AGCCTGCAAAAACTGTTTCCAGACTCAACACCCGCCCTGACGCCGCTTGAACAACCGGTGTTGACGACCG
AGCAGTCCGCTGTCCTCAACCCTGACCAGCCCTAGAAACCCATCGTTTTCCAGATTGGCGTTGCCAATGG
GCGGGCTGAACTAGCAGAACTCAATGGTCAGCGGATCAGGTGATTGATCAAGGGGCGTTGACCTTGGTCA
TGCTCAAAGTGCCGCAACATTTCTTCATTGTTGCGAGAGCATGTTCTGATTAACCGAAGATCGCGATAAC
GGCCCAAAATTTCAGCTTTAGCAACGCTTTTGAGTCACGAATATCGAGGGAGTATCAAGGATTATTGCAG
TTCATAGCACTCCTCTAGTCCCCTTCGTACGGTGGGAAAAGAGAGCGACAGCAAACTCCCTGTTTAGGAT
GCCCAAGTTCTCTTTGCCTCACACAGTCCTCGGAGGCCTGATA
