>Addgene plasmid #119798 | KFP08 | depositor partial sequence | sequence record 226858 | ATCC PCC7942 1852529 to 1853311 bps (contains CDS for sigF2 without stop codon)
GTGGTGAACCAAGCAGCGTTACGAACCCGAGGGATGGAATTGCTGGTCGCCTACGCTGAGACTCCCAGCA
TTGCCCTCCGCAACCAGATTGTTCAGCTCAATCTAGGGCTGGTCCGCAAAATTGCCCACCGATTAAGCCG
GCAATGCTCTGAACCCTATGAAGATCTGGAACAGATTGGTTTCATGGGATTAATTCGAGCGATCGAGCGA
TTTCAGCCTCATCAAGGGTGTGCATTTAGTTCCTTTGCAGTGCCCTATATACGCGGCGAAATTCTTCATT
TTTTACGCGACAGTTGTCATAGCATTCGGATTCCGCGCCGCTGGCAAGAACTGCAGCGTCAAGGACAGCA
ATTGCGGGAGGTCCTGCGCCATGAATGGGGACGAGCCCCAACGGAACAAGAGCTGGCTTTTGCTCTCAAT
CTGTCAATGACGGAATGGCAAGAAATTCACCTCGCTCGCCGTAATCGGATGCCGATGAGTCTGGATGCCA
CGCTCAGTCAAGCCGGTGATTCTTCCGTCACCTTGGTGGAAACCCTGCCCGATACCAGCCAGCAGTGGCA
GCAGGCCGCCCTTGAAGAGCGTCAACAGCTGGTGGAAGCGATCGGCCAACTGGAAGAAAAAGCCAGAACA
GCGATCGAATCTGTTTACCTGCGCGGGCTAACCCGCAAAGAAGCGGCCCAGCAATTTGGTATCAGTCCGA
TGACGATTACCCGCCGGATCAATCGCGGGGTTCAAAAAATCGCCGAGCACCTCGACCGCATGGCAAACGA
GCCCTTAGCC
