>Addgene plasmid #119798 | KFP08 | depositor partial sequence | sequence record 226859 | Epitope tag sequence (encodes DYKDHDGDYKDHDIDYKDDDDK)
GACTACAAGGACCACGACGGTGACTACAAGGACCACGACATCGACTACAAGGACGACGACGACAAG
